>Addgene plasmid #143870 | TFORF2109 | addgene full sequence | sequence record 396293 | Addgene NGS Result
TTAATGTAGTCTTATGCAATACTCTTGTAGTCTTGCAACATGGTAACGATGAGTTAGCAACATGCCTTAC
AAGGAGAGAAAAAGCACCGTGCATGCCGATTGGTGGAAGTAAGGTGGTACGATCGTGCCTTATTAGGAAG
GCAACAGACGGGTCTGACATGGATTGGACGAACCACTGAATTGCCGCATTGCAGAGATATTGTATTTAAG
TGCCTAGCTCGATACATAAACGGGTCTCTCTGGTTAGACCAGATCTGAGCCTGGGAGCTCTCTGGCTAAC
TAGGGAACCCACTGCTTAAGCCTCAATAAAGCTTGCCTTGAGTGCTTCAAGTAGTGTGTGCCCGTCTGTT
GTGTGACTCTGGTAACTAGAGATCCCTCAGACCCTTTTAGTCAGTGTGGAAAATCTCTAGCAGTGGCGCC
CGAACAGGGACTTGAAAGCGAAAGGGAAACCAGAGGAGCTCTCTCGACGCAGGACTCGGCTTGCTGAAGC
GCGCACGGCAAGAGGCGAGGGGCGGCGACTGGTGAGTACGCCAAAAATTTTGACTAGCGGAGGCTAGAAG
GAGAGAGATGGGTGCGAGAGCGTCAGTATTAAGCGGGGGAGAATTAGATCGCGATGGGAAAAAATTCGGT
TAAGGCCAGGGGGAAAGAAAAAATATAAATTAAAACATATAGTATGGGCAAGCAGGGAGCTAGAACGATT
CGCAGTTAATCCTGGCCTGTTAGAAACATCAGAAGGCTGTAGACAAATACTGGGACAGCTACAACCATCC
CTTCAGACAGGATCAGAAGAACTTAGATCATTATATAATACAGTAGCAACCCTCTATTGTGTGCATCAAA
GGATAGAGATAAAAGACACCAAGGAAGCTTTAGACAAGATAGAGGAAGAGCAAAACAAAAGTAAGACCAC
CGCACAGCAAGCGGCCGCTGATCTTCAGACCTGGAGGAGGAGATATGAGGGACAATTGGAGAAGTGAATT
ATATAAATATAAAGTAGTAAAAATTGAACCATTAGGAGTAGCACCCACCAAGGCAAAGAGAAGAGTGGTG
CAGAGAGAAAAAAGAGCAGTGGGAATAGGAGCTTTGTTCCTTGGGTTCTTGGGAGCAGCAGGAAGCACTA
TGGGCGCAGCGTCAATGACGCTGACGGTACAGGCCAGACAATTATTGTCTGGTATAGTGCAGCAGCAGAA
CAATTTGCTGAGGGCTATTGAGGCGCAACAGCATCTGTTGCAACTCACAGTCTGGGGCATCAAGCAGCTC
CAGGCAAGAATCCTGGCTGTGGAAAGATACCTAAAGGATCAACAGCTCCTGGGGATTTGGGGTTGCTCTG
GAAAACTCATTTGCACCACTGCTGTGCCTTGGAATGCTAGTTGGAGTAATAAATCTCTGGAACAGATTTG
GAATCACACGACCTGGATGGAGTGGGACAGAGAAATTAACAATTACACAAGCTTAATACACTCCTTAATT
GAAGAATCGCAAAACCAGCAAGAAAAGAATGAACAAGAATTATTGGAATTAGATAAATGGGCAAGTTTGT
GGAATTGGTTTAACATAACAAATTGGCTGTGGTATATAAAATTATTCATAATGATAGTAGGAGGCTTGGT
AGGTTTAAGAATAGTTTTTGCTGTACTTTCTATAGTGAATAGAGTTAGGCAGGGATATTCACCATTATCG
TTTCAGACCCACCTCCCAACCCCGAGGGGACCCATGCATTGCATCTCAATTAGTCAGCAACCAGGTGTGG
AAAGTCCCCAGGCTCCCCAGCAGGCAGAAGTATGCAAAGCATGCGTCTCAATTAGTCAGCAACCATAGTC
CCGCCCCTAACTCCGCCCATCCCGCCCCTAACTCCGCCCAGTTCCGCCCATTCTCCGCCCCATGGCTGAC
TAATTTTTTTTATTTATGCAGAGGCCGAGGCCGCCTCGGCCTCTGAGCTATTCCAGAAGTAGTGAGGAGG
CTTTTTTGGAGGCCTAGGCTTTTGCAAAAAGCTTTCTAGAGGTACCACCGGAGCTTACCATGACCGAGTA
CAAGCCCACGGTGCGCCTCGCCACCCGCGACGACGTCCCCAGGGCCGTACGCACCCTCGCCGCCGCGTTC
GCCGACTACCCCGCCACGCGCCACACCGTCGATCCGGACCGCCACATCGAGCGGGTCACCGAGCTGCAAG
AACTCTTCCTCACGCGCGTCGGGCTCGACATCGGCAAGGTGTGGGTCGCGGACGACGGCGCCGCCGTGGC
GGTCTGGACCACGCCGGAGAGCGTCGAAGCGGGGGCGGTGTTCGCCGAGATCGGCCCGCGCATGGCCGAG
TTGAGCGGTTCCCGGCTGGCCGCGCAGCAACAGATGGAAGGCCTCCTGGCGCCGCACCGGCCCAAGGAGC
CCGCGTGGTTCCTGGCCACCGTCGGCGTCTCGCCCGACCACCAGGGCAAGGGTCTGGGCAGCGCCGTCGT
GCTCCCCGGAGTGGAGGCGGCCGAGCGCGCCGGGGTGCCCGCCTTCCTGGAGACCTCCGCGCCCCGCAAC
CTCCCCTTCTACGAGCGGCTCGGCTTCACCGTCACCGCCGACGTCGAGGTGCCCGAAGGACCGCGCACCT
GGTGCATGACCCGCAAGCCCGGTGCCAGTTAACGAATTCTAGATCTTGAGACAAATGGCAGTATTCATCC
ACAATTTTAAAAGAAAAGGGGGGATTGGGGGGTACAGTGCAGGGGAAAGAATAGTAGACATAATAGCAAC
AGACATACAAACTAAAGAATTACAAAAACAAATTACAAAAATTCAAAATTTTCGGGTTTATTACAGGGAC
AGCAGAGATCCACTTTGGCGCCGGCTCGAGGCCTGCAGGTGCAAAGATGGATAAAGTTTTAAACAGAGAG
GAATCTTTGCAGCTAATGGACCTTCTAGGTCTTGAAAGGAGTGGGAATTGGCTCCGGTGCCCGTCAGTGG
GCAGAGCGCACATCGCCCACAGTCCCCGAGAAGTTGGGGGGAGGGGTCGGCAATTGAACCGGTGCCTAGA
GAAGGTGGCGCGGGGTAAACTGGGAAAGTGATGTCGTGTACTGGCTCCGCCTTTTTCCCGAGGGTGGGGG
AGAACCGTATATAAGTGCAGTAGTCGCCGTGAACGTTCTTTTTCGCAACGGGTTTGCCGCCAGAACACAG
GTAAGTGCCGTGTGTGGTTCCCGCGGGCCTGGCCTCTTTACGGGTTATGGCCCTTGCGTGCCTTGAATTA
CTTCCACCTGGCTGCAGTACGTGATTCTTGATCCCGAGCTTCGGGTTGGAAGTGGGTGGGAGAGTTCGAG
GCCTTGCGCTTAAGGAGCCCCTTCGCCTCGTGCTTGAGTTGAGGCCTGGCCTGGGCGCTGGGGCCGCCGC
GTGCGAATCTGGTGGCACCTTCGCGCCTGTCTCGCTGCTTTCGATAAGTCTCTAGCCATTTAAAATTTTT
GATGACCTGCTGCGACGCTTTTTTTCTGGCAAGATAGTCTTGTAAATGCGGGCCAAGATCTGCACACTGG
TATTTCGGTTTTTGGGGCCGCGGGCGGCGACGGGGCCCGTGCGTCCCAGCGCACATGTTCGGCGAGGCGG
GGCCTGCGAGCGCGGCCACCGAGAATCGGACGGGGGTAGTCTCAAGCTGGCCGGCCTGCTCTGGTGCCTG
GCCTCGCGCCGCCGTGTATCGCCCCGCCCTGGGCGGCAAGGCTGGCCCGGTCGGCACCAGTTGCGTGAGC
GGAAAGATGGCCGCTTCCCGGCCCTGCTGCAGGGAGCTCAAAATGGAGGACGCGGCGCTCGGGAGAGCGG
GCGGGTGAGTCACCCACACAAAGGAAAAGGGCCTTTCCGTCCTCAGCCGTCGCTTCATGTGACTCCACGG
AGTACCGGGCGCCGTCCAGGCACCTCGATTAGTTCTCGAGCTTTTGGAGTACGTCGTCTTTAGGTTGGGG
GGAGGGGTTTTATGCGATGGAGTTTCCCCACACTGAGTGGGTGGAGACTGAAGTTAGGCCAGCTTGGCAC
TTGATGTAATTCTCCTTGGAATTTGCCCTTTTTGAGTTTGGATCTTGGTTCATTCTCAAGCCTCAGACAG
TGGTTCAAAGTTTTTTTCTTCCATTTCAGGTGTCGTGAGGCTAGCACCGCCACCATGAAACAGCCCAACA
GGAAAAGGAAGCTTAATATGGATTCCAAAGAGCGTTTGGATCAGGACGGACGCTTGGAGCAAGCTGAAGA
GGAAAAGAAGCCCAAGGATAGCACAACCCCTTTGAGTCACGTCCCTTCAGCGGCTGCACAGGGAGCATGG
TCTTGGGAGTGGTACTTGAAAGAACAGAAGGCTGTCGCAGCACCTGTTGAGCTGTTTTCCAAGGATCAGT
CCTTTCCAGAGCATGAAAATGGTTTTCAGATTGGAATGAGATTAGAAGGCATTGATCCCCGACATCCATC
GGTATTCTGTGTGCTTTCTGTAGCGGAGGTTTGTGGTTACCGTCTAAGACTTCATTTTGATGGTTATTTA
AGTTGCTATGATTTTTGGACCAATGCTGGTTCCCCTGACATTCATCCAGTAGGATGGTGTGAAAAGACCA
AACATGAACTGCACATCCCTAAGGGTTATAGAAAAGATAAATTTGTTTGGATGGATTACTTGAAGGCCTG
CAAATTGCAAAATGCTCCAAAGAAATTATTCAGAAACAGAAGTCCTAATGGGCCAATGTCTAAAGAATTT
CAGGTTGGAATGAAGCTGGAGGCCGTGGACAGGAAGAACCCTTCCTTGGTGTGTGTGGCGACCATAGCAG
ATATTGTTGAAGATCGCTTACTAGTGCATTTTGACAACTGGGATGATAGTTACGATTACTGGTGCGATGT
TAATAGCCCTTATGTCCAGCCAGTTGGTTGGTGTCAGGAGAATGGAAGAACTCTGATAGCACCCCAAGGT
TATCCCAATCCAGAAAATTTTTCCTGGACAGAATACCTGGAAGCTACTCAAACCAATGCAGTTCCTGCCA
AAGTTTTTAAAATGAGGTTGCCTCATGGTTTTCTGCCAAATATGAAACTTGAAGTTGTGGATAAACGGAA
CCCCAGGTTAATTCGTGTTGCTACGATTGTAGATGTTGATGACCAAAGAGTAAAGGTTCATTTTGATGGT
TGGGACCATAAGTATGACTACTGGGTGGAGGCAGACAGCCCTGATATCCACCCGATCGGATGGTGTGATG
TCACAGGGCATCCACTGGAAGTGCCACAGCGAACGAATGACCTGAAGATCCTTCCAGGTCAAGCTGTCTG
TCCTACTCCCGGGTGCCGAGGAATAGGCCATATCCGTGGTCCACGTTATTCGGGACATCACAGTGCTTTT
GGCTGCCCGTATTCAGACATGAACTTGAAAAAGGAGGCAACACTTCACGATCGTTTGAGAGAACAAACAC
AGGCAAATTTGGAATCAGACTCTTCACATTCAAAATCAAAAAGCCTCTGTAGTTTGAACTTCAATGGAAA
ACATGAAAAGGTGAACAGTCAGCCCAGACTTGTACAGCAGGCAAAGTGTTTGAAAATCAAAGGAAAAGAA
GATATTGACTTGGATAATCTCTTCAGAGAATACTCGGTGGAGCAGGCGCAGCAGGTGCTTCACCAGTCAG
TGTCCATGTCCACGGTGTCAGCCCACCCTTTTCGGGACCTTCCCCTCGGCAGGGAGCAACACTGCAAGTT
GCTTCCAGGCGTGGCTGACATCCGGGCCAGCCAAGTGGCACGTTGGACTGTGGATGAGGTGGCTGAGTTT
GTACAGTCTCTTCTGGGCTGTGAAGAGCATGCCAAGTGCTTTAAGAAAGAGCAGATCGATGGCAAAGCCT
TCCTGCTTCTGACACAGACGGACATTGTCAAAGTGATGAAGATCAAACTGGGCCCAGCACTGAAGATTTA
CAACTCTATCCTGATGTTCAGGCATTCCCAGGAACTCCCTGAAGAAGATATTGCCTCAGGCCAAGAAGTC
AGGGGATAGTAATGAACTAGTCCGTAACTTGAAAGTATTTCGATTTCTTGGCTTTATATATCTTGTGGAA
AGGACGAGCTAACCCGACTCTTCGGTATAACACGCGTTAAGTCGACAATCAACCTCTGGATTACAAAATT
TGTGAAAGATTGACTGGTATTCTTAACTATGTTGCTCCTTTTACGCTATGTGGATACGCTGCTTTAATGC
CTTTGTATCATGCTATTGCTTCCCGTATGGCTTTCATTTTCTCCTCCTTGTATAAATCCTGGTTGCTGTC
TCTTTATGAGGAGTTGTGGCCCGTTGTCAGGCAACGTGGCGTGGTGTGCACTGTGTTTGCTGACGCAACC
CCCACTGGTTGGGGCATTGCCACCACCTGTCAGCTCCTTTCCGGGACTTTCGCTTTCCCCCTCCCTATTG
CCACGGCGGAACTCATCGCCGCCTGCCTTGCCCGCTGCTGGACAGGGGCTCGGCTGTTGGGCACTGACAA
TTCCGTGGTGTTGTCGGGGAAATCATCGTCCTTTCCTTGGCTGCTCGCCTGTGTTGCCACCTGGATTCTG
CGCGGGACGTCCTTCTGCTACGTCCCTTCGGCCCTCAATCCAGCGGACCTTCCTTCCCGCGGCCTGCTGC
CGGCTCTGCGGCCTCTTCCGCGTCTTCGCCTTCGCCCTCAGACGAGTCGGATCTCCCTTTGGGCCGCCTC
CCCGCGTCGACTTTAAGACCAATGACTTACAAGGCAGCTGTAGATCTTAGCCACTTTTTAAAAGAAAAGG
GGGGACTGGAAGGGCTAATTCACTCCCAACGAAGACAAGATCTGCTTTTTGCTTGTACTGGGTCTCTCTG
GTTAGACCAGATCTGAGCCTGGGAGCTCTCTGGCTAACTAGGGAACCCACTGCTTAAGCCTCAATAAAGC
TTGCCTTGAGTGCTTCAAGTAGTGTGTGCCCGTCTGTTGTGTGACTCTGGTAACTAGAGATCCCTCAGAC
CCTTTTAGTCAGTGTGGAAAATCTCTAGCAGTACGTATAGTAGTTCATGTCATCTTATTATTCAGTATTT
ATAACTTGCAAAGAAATGAATATCAGAGAGTGAGAGGAACTTGTTTATTGCAGCTTATAATGGTTACAAA
TAAAGCAATAGCATCACAAATTTCACAAATAAAGCATTTTTTTCACTGCATTCTAGTTGTGGTTTGTCCA
AACTCATCAATGTATCTTATCATGTCTGGCTCTAGCTATCCCGCCCCTAACTCCGCCCATCCCGCCCCTA
ACTCCGCCCAGTTCCGCCCATTCTCCGCCCCATGGCTGACTAATTTTTTTTATTTATGCAGAGGCCGAGG
CCGCCTCGGCCTCTGAGCTATTCCAGAAGTAGTGAGGAGGCTTTTTTGGAGGCCTAGGGACGTACCCAAT
TCGCCCTATAGTGAGTCGTATTACGCGCGCTCACTGGCCGTCGTTTTACAACGTCGTGACTGGGAAAACC
CTGGCGTTACCCAACTTAATCGCCTTGCAGCACATCCCCCTTTCGCCAGCTGGCGTAATAGCGAAGAGGC
CCGCACCGATCGCCCTTCCCAACAGTTGCGCAGCCTGAATGGCGAATGGG
[124 nt withheld, positions 7541-7664]
C
[91 nt withheld, positions 7666-7756]
A
[49 nt withheld, positions 7758-7806]
CCTTTGACGTTGGAGTCCACGTTCTTT
[37 nt withheld, positions 7834-7870]
ACCCTATCTCGGTCTATTCTTTTGATTTATAAGGGATTTTGCCGATTTCGGCCTATTGGTTAAAAAATGA
GCTGATTTAACAAAAATTTAACGCGAATTTTAACAAAATATTAACGCTTACAATTTAGGTGGCACTTTTC
GGGGAAATGTGCGCGGAACCCCTATTTGTTTATTTTTCTAAATACATTCAAATATGTATCCGCTCATGAG
ACAATAACCCTGATAAATGCTTCAATAATATTGAAAAAGGAAGAGTATGAGTATTCAACATTTCCGTGTC
GCCCTTATTCCCTTTTTTGCGGCATTTTGCCTTCCTGTTTTTGCTCACCCAGAAACGCTGGTGAAAGTAA
AAGATGCTGAAGATCAGTTGGGTGCACGAGTGGGTTACATCGAACTGGATCTCAACAGCGGTAAGATCCT
TGAGAGTTTTCGCCCCGAAGAACGTTTTCCAATGATGAGCACTTTTAAAGTTCTGCTATGTGGCGCGGTA
TTATCCCGTATTGACGCCGGGCAAGAGCAACTCGGTCGCCGCATACACTATTCTCAGAATGACTTGGTTG
AGTACTCACCAGTCACAGAAAAGCATCTTACGGATGGCATGACAGTAAGAGAATTATGCAGTGCTGCCAT
AACCATGAGTGATAACACTGCGGCCAACTTACTTCTGACAACGATCGGAGGACCGAAGGAGCTAACCGCT
TTTTTGCACAACATGGGGGATCATGTAACTCGCCTTGATCGTTGGGAACCGGAGCTGAATGAAGCCATAC
CAAACGACGAGCGTGACACCACGATGCCTGTAGCAATGGCAACAACGTTGCGCAAACTATTAACTGGCGA
ACTACTTACTCTAGCTTCCCGGCAACAATTAATAGACTGGATGGAGGCGGATAAAGTTGCAGGACCACTT
CTGCGCTCGGCCCTTCCGGCTGGCTGGTTTATTGCTGATAAATCTGGAGCCGGTGAGCGTGGGTCTCGCG
GTATCATTGCAGCACTGGGGCCAGATGGTAAGCCCTCCCGTATCGTAGTTATCTACACGACGGGGAGTCA
GGCAACTATGGATGAACGAAATAGACAGATCGCTGAGATAGGTGCCTCACTGATTAAGCATTGGTAACTG
TCAGACCAAGTTTACTCATATATACTTTAGATTGATTTAAAACTTCATTTTTAATTTAAAAGGATCTAGG
TGAAGATCCTTTTTGATAATCTCATGACCAAAATCCCTTAACGTGAGTTTTCGTTCCACTGAGCGTCAGA
CCCCGTAGAAAAGATCAAAGGATCTTCTTGAGATCCTTTTTTTCTGCGCGTAATCTGCTGCTTGCAAACA
AAAAAACCACCGCTACCAGCGGTGGTTTGTTTGCCGGATCAAGAGCTACCAACTCTTTTTCCGAAGGTAA
CTGGCTTCAGCAGAGCGCAGATACCAAATACTGTTCTTCTAGTGTAGCCGTAGTTAGGCCACCACTTCAA
GAACTCTGTAGCACCGCCTACATACCTCGCTCTGCTAATCCTGTTACCAGTGGCTGCTGCCAGTGGCGAT
AAGTCGTGTCTTACCGGGTTGGACTCAAGACGATAGTTACCGGATAAGGCGCAGCGGTCGGGCTGAACGG
GGGGTTCGTGCACACAGCCCAGCTTGGAGCGAACGACCTACACCGAACTGAGATACCTACAGCGTGAGCT
ATGAGAAAGCGCCACGCTTCCCGAAGGGAGAAAGGCGGACAGGTATCCGGTAAGCGGCAGGGTCGGAACA
GGAGAGCGCACGAGGGAGCTTCCAGGGGGAAACGCCTGGTATCTTTATAGTCCTGTCGGGTTTCGCCACC
TCTGACTTGAGCGTCGATTTTTGTGATGCTCGTCAGGGGGGCGGAGCCTATGGAAAAACGCCAGCAACGC
GGCCTTTTTACGGTTCCTGGCCTTTTGCTGGCCTTTTGCTCACATGTTCTTTCCTGCGTTATCCCCTGAT
TCTGTGGATAACCGTATTACCGCCTTTGAGTGAGCTGATACCGCTCGCCGCAGCCGAACGACCGAGCGCA
GCGAGTCAGTGAGCGAGGAAGCGGAAGAGCGCCCAATACGCAAACCGCCTCTCCCCGCGCGTTGGCCGAT
TCATTAATGCAGCTGGCACGACAGGTTTCCCGACTGGAAAGCGGGCAGTGAGCGCAACGCAATTAATGTG
AGTTAGCTCACTCATTAGGCACCCCAGGCTTTACACTTTATGCTTCCGGCTCGTATGTTGTGTGGAATTG
TGAGCGGATAACAATTTCACACAGGAAACAGCTATGACCATGATTACGCCAAGCGCGCAATTAACCCTCA
CTAAAGGGAACAAAAGCTGGAGCTGCAAGC
Features (pLannotate 1.2.2; 31 found; start..end, strand, type, name):
      5..231     +  promoter       RSV promoter: Rous sarcoma virus enhancer/promoter
    232..412     +  LTR            5' LTR (truncated): truncated 5' long terminal repeat (LTR) from HIV-1
    459..584     +  misc_feature   HIV-1 Ψ: packaging signal of human immunodeficiency virus type 1
    568..931     +  CDS            HIV-1 gag (fragment): gag protein from human immunodeficiency virus 1; gag
   1077..1310    +  misc_feature   RRE: The Rev response element (RRE) of HIV-1 allows for Rev-dependent mRNA export from the nucleus to the cytoplasm.
   1687..1713    +  CDS            Rev (fragment): human immunodeficiency virus 1 (HIV-1) Rev protein; rev; enhances nuclear export of unspliced and incompletely spliced viral mRNAs
   1720..1743    +  promoter       SV40 promoter (fragment): SV40 early promoter
   1744..1815    +  promoter       SV40 promoter (fragment): SV40 enhancer and early promoter
   1839..1974    +  rep_origin     SV40 ori: SV40 origin of replication
   2020..2616    +  CDS            PuroR (fragment): puromycin N-acetyltransferase; pac from Streptomyces; confers resistance to puromycin
   2665..2782    +  misc_feature   cPPT/CTS: central polypurine tract and central termination sequence of HIV-1
   2847..2913    +  CDS            small t antigen (fragment): SV40 (simian virus 40) small t antigen
   2920..4098    +  promoter       EF-1α promoter: strong constitutive promoter for human elongation factor EF-1α
   4115..5956    +  CDS            L3MBTL4: LMBL4_HUMAN - Experimental evidence at protein level: Swiss-Prot protein existence level 1. Putative Polycomb group (PcG) protein. PcG proteins maintain the transcriptionally repressive state of genes, probably via a modification of chromatin, rendering it heritably changed in its expressibility (By similarity). From Homo sapiens (Human).
   5972..6025    +  promoter       U6 promoter (fragment): RNA polymerase III promoter for human U6 snRNA
   6067..6655    +  misc_feature   WPRE: woodchuck hepatitis virus posttranscriptional regulatory element
   6706..6725    +  misc_feature   cPPT/CTS (fragment): central polypurine tract and central termination sequence of HIV-1
   6727..6960    +  LTR            3' LTR (ΔU3): self-inactivating 3' long terminal repeat (LTR) from HIV-1
   7038..7159    +  polyA_signal   SV40 poly(A) signal: SV40 polyadenylation signal
   7199..7334    +  rep_origin     SV40 ori: SV40 origin of replication
   7355..7373    -  promoter       T7 promoter: promoter for bacteriophage T7 RNA polymerase
   7381..7536    +  CDS            lacZα (fragment): LacZα fragment of β-galactosidase; lacZ fragment
   7541..7969    +  rep_origin     f1 ori (sequence partly withheld): f1 bacteriophage origin of replication; arrow indicates direction of (+) strand synthesis
   8022..8126    +  promoter       AmpR promoter: bla
   8127..8987    +  CDS            AmpR: β-lactamase; bla; confers resistance to ampicillin, carbenicillin, and related antibiotics
   9158..9746    +  rep_origin     ori: high-copy-number ColE1/pMB1/pBR322/pUC origin of replication
   9929..10021   +  CDS            lacI (fragment): lac repressor; lacI; The lac repressor binds to the lac operator to inhibit transcription in E. coli. This inhibition can be relieved by adding lactose or isopropyl-β-D-thiogalactopyranoside (IPTG).
  10034..10055   +  protein_bind   CAP binding site: CAP binding activates transcription in the presence of cAMP. E. coli catabolite activator protein
  10070..10100   +  promoter       lac promoter: promoter for the E. coli lac operon
  10108..10124   +  protein_bind   lac operator: The lac repressor binds to the lac operator to inhibit transcription in E. coli. This inhibition can be relieved by adding lactose or isopropyl-β-D-thiogalactopyranoside (IPTG). lac repressor encoded by lacI
  10169..10187   +  promoter       T3 promoter: promoter for bacteriophage T3 RNA polymerase
