[The description below was written by a language model from this plasmid's Addgene catalogue record and pLannotate feature annotations shown in this document.]
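Description:
TFORF2109 is a lentiviral mammalian expression plasmid built on the pLX_TRC317 backbone. It carries the human L3MBTL4 open reading frame as one member of a barcoded transcription factor ORF collection. In bacteria it is maintained through a high-copy ColE1/pUC-type origin and selected with ampicillin via the β-lactamase gene. An f1 origin and remnants of a lac/lacZα cloning region with T3 and T7 promoters are also present in the backbone. The depositor notes that the plasmid can recombine during propagation, as is common for LTR-containing vectors.

The viral portion follows a third-generation, self-inactivating layout. An RSV promoter drives a truncated HIV-1 5' LTR, followed by the Ψ packaging signal with a gag fragment, the Rev response element, and a cPPT/CTS. The cassette ends in a ΔU3 3' LTR with an SV40 polyadenylation signal downstream.

Within the transfer cassette, an SV40 early promoter/origin region precedes a puromycin N-acetyltransferase gene, which allows selection of transduced cells. The EF-1α promoter drives constitutive expression of L3MBTL4, annotated as a putative Polycomb group protein involved in maintaining transcriptional repression. A WPRE downstream of the ORF enhances transcript expression.

The record states that each construct in the collection carries a unique 24-bp barcode. The feature table does not annotate this barcode. It may lie in the short interval between the ORF and the WPRE, where only a small U6 promoter fragment is called. The ORF was produced by gene synthesis.

The construct is intended for overexpressing this factor in mammalian cells, particularly in pooled screens where barcode readout identifies which transcription factor each cell received, as in directed differentiation studies.
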