Addgene plasmid #143870: TFORF2109
Purpose: Lentiviral vector for overexpressing transcription factor ORFs with unique 24-bp barcodes. Barcodes facilitate identification of transcription factors in pooled screens.
Depositing lab: Feng Zhang. Depositing organization: Broad Institute. Publication: A transcription factor atlas of directed differentiation. Joung J, Ma S, Tay T, Geiger-Schuller KR, Kirchgatterer PC, Verdine VK, Guo B, Arias-Garcia MA, Allen WE, Singh A, Kuksenko O, Abudayyeh OO, Gootenberg JS, Fu Z, Macrae RK, Buenrostro JD, Regev A, Zhang F. Cell. 2023 Jan 5;186(1):209-229.e26. doi: 10.1016/j.cell.2022.11.026. PubMed 36608654.
Backbone
  Vector backbone: pLX_TRC317
  Backbone manufacturer: Broad Institute Genetic Perturbation Platform
  Backbone size w/o insert (bp): 8264
  Vector type: Mammalian Expression, Lentiviral
  Selectable markers: Puromycin
Growth in bacteria
  Bacterial resistance: Ampicillin, 100 μg/mL
  Growth temperature: 37°C
  Growth strain: NEB Stable
  Copy number: High Copy
Gene/Insert
  Gene/Insert name: L3MBTL4
  Species: H. sapiens (human)
  Insert size (bp): 1946
  Entrez Gene: L3MBTL4 (a.k.a. HsT1031)
  Promoter: EF1a
  Cloning method: Unknown
  Sequencing primers: 5′ GGGTGGAGACTGAAGTTAGGCCAG; 3′ CACATAGCGTAAAAGGAGCAACATAG
Terms and licenses: Academic/Nonprofit Terms; Industry Terms: Not Available to Industry
Depositor comments: XM_005258166,ENST00000317931 . The transcription factor ORF portion of this plasmid was synthesized by Genewiz. Please test multiple small colonies in case of plasmid recombination. To make this collection available in a timely manner, a portion of this collection was not fully sequenced by Addgene. If an Addgene verified full plasmid sequence is not available, please contact us prior to placing an order to request the full sequence.
How to cite: TFORF2109 was a gift from Feng Zhang (Addgene plasmid # 143870 ; http://n2t.net/addgene:143870 ; RRID:Addgene_143870)
