>Addgene plasmid #143870 | TFORF2109 | depositor partial sequence | sequence record 283737 | Insert
ACCGCCACCATGAAACAGCCCAACAGGAAAAGGAAGCTTAATATGGATTCCAAAGAGCGTTTGGATCAGG
ACGGACGCTTGGAGCAAGCTGAAGAGGAAAAGAAGCCCAAGGATAGCACAACCCCTTTGAGTCACGTCCC
TTCAGCGGCTGCACAGGGAGCATGGTCTTGGGAGTGGTACTTGAAAGAACAGAAGGCTGTCGCAGCACCT
GTTGAGCTGTTTTCCAAGGATCAGTCCTTTCCAGAGCATGAAAATGGTTTTCAGATTGGAATGAGATTAG
AAGGCATTGATCCCCGACATCCATCGGTATTCTGTGTGCTTTCTGTAGCGGAGGTTTGTGGTTACCGTCT
AAGACTTCATTTTGATGGTTATTTAAGTTGCTATGATTTTTGGACCAATGCTGGTTCCCCTGACATTCAT
CCAGTAGGATGGTGTGAAAAGACCAAACATGAACTGCACATCCCTAAGGGTTATAGAAAAGATAAATTTG
TTTGGATGGATTACTTGAAGGCCTGCAAATTGCAAAATGCTCCAAAGAAATTATTCAGAAACAGAAGTCC
TAATGGGCCAATGTCTAAAGAATTTCAGGTTGGAATGAAGCTGGAGGCCGTGGACAGGAAGAACCCTTCC
TTGGTGTGTGTGGCGACCATAGCAGATATTGTTGAAGATCGCTTACTAGTGCATTTTGACAACTGGGATG
ATAGTTACGATTACTGGTGCGATGTTAATAGCCCTTATGTCCAGCCAGTTGGTTGGTGTCAGGAGAATGG
AAGAACTCTGATAGCACCCCAAGGTTATCCCAATCCAGAAAATTTTTCCTGGACAGAATACCTGGAAGCT
ACTCAAACCAATGCAGTTCCTGCCAAAGTTTTTAAAATGAGGTTGCCTCATGGTTTTCTGCCAAATATGA
AACTTGAAGTTGTGGATAAACGGAACCCCAGGTTAATTCGTGTTGCTACGATTGTAGATGTTGATGACCA
AAGAGTAAAGGTTCATTTTGATGGTTGGGACCATAAGTATGACTACTGGGTGGAGGCAGACAGCCCTGAT
ATCCACCCGATCGGATGGTGTGATGTCACAGGGCATCCACTGGAAGTGCCACAGCGAACGAATGACCTGA
AGATCCTTCCAGGTCAAGCTGTCTGTCCTACTCCCGGGTGCCGAGGAATAGGCCATATCCGTGGTCCACG
TTATTCGGGACATCACAGTGCTTTTGGCTGCCCGTATTCAGACATGAACTTGAAAAAGGAGGCAACACTT
CACGATCGTTTGAGAGAACAAACACAGGCAAATTTGGAATCAGACTCTTCACATTCAAAATCAAAAAGCC
TCTGTAGTTTGAACTTCAATGGAAAACATGAAAAGGTGAACAGTCAGCCCAGACTTGTACAGCAGGCAAA
GTGTTTGAAAATCAAAGGAAAAGAAGATATTGACTTGGATAATCTCTTCAGAGAATACTCGGTGGAGCAG
GCGCAGCAGGTGCTTCACCAGTCAGTGTCCATGTCCACGGTGTCAGCCCACCCTTTTCGGGACCTTCCCC
TCGGCAGGGAGCAACACTGCAAGTTGCTTCCAGGCGTGGCTGACATCCGGGCCAGCCAAGTGGCACGTTG
GACTGTGGATGAGGTGGCTGAGTTTGTACAGTCTCTTCTGGGCTGTGAAGAGCATGCCAAGTGCTTTAAG
AAAGAGCAGATCGATGGCAAAGCCTTCCTGCTTCTGACACAGACGGACATTGTCAAAGTGATGAAGATCA
AACTGGGCCCAGCACTGAAGATTTACAACTCTATCCTGATGTTCAGGCATTCCCAGGAACTCCCTGAAGA
AGATATTGCCTCAGGCCAAGAAGTCAGGGGATAGTAATGAACTAGTCCGTAACTTGAAAGTATTTCGATT
TCTTGGCTTTATATATCTTGTGGAAAGGACGAGCTAACCCGACTCTTCGGTATAAC
