>Addgene plasmid #143870 | TFORF2109 | depositor partial sequence | sequence record 283738 | Barcode
GCTAACCCGACTCTTCGGTATAAC
